Addgene plasmid #190416: JAB3477
Purpose: Plasmids encode parts for syntetic genetic circuit construction in eudicot plants (6XPhlFO-3XAmtRO::TetR-NLS-19St)
Depositing lab: Jennifer Brophy & Jose Dinneny. Depositing organization: Stanford University. Publication: Synthetic genetic circuits as a means of reprogramming plant roots. Brophy JAN, Magallon KJ, Duan L, Zhong V, Ramachandran P, Kniazev K, Dinneny JR. Science. 2022 Aug 12;377(6607):747-751. doi: 10.1126/science.abo4326. Epub 2022 Aug 11. PubMed 35951698.
Backbone
  Vector backbone: JAB2121
  Vector type: Plant Expression
Growth in bacteria
  Bacterial resistance: Spectinomycin, 50 μg/mL
  Growth temperature: 37°C
  Growth strain: DH5alpha
  Copy number: High Copy
Gene/Insert
  Gene/Insert name: 6XPhlFO-3XAmtRO::TetR-NLS-19St
  Species: Synthetic
  Cloning method: Restriction Enzyme; 5′ cloning site unknown (unknown if destroyed)
Terms and licenses: Academic/Nonprofit Terms; Industry Terms: Not Available to Industry
Depositor comments: Please see the fully annotated sequence linked the "Supplemental Documents" section. Please visit https://www.biorxiv.org/content/10.1101/2022.02.02.478917v1 for bioRxiv preprint.
How to cite: JAB3477 was a gift from Jennifer Brophy & Jose Dinneny (Addgene plasmid # 190416 ; http://n2t.net/addgene:190416 ; RRID:Addgene_190416)
