[The description below was written by a language model from this plasmid's Addgene catalogue record and pLannotate feature annotations shown in this document.]
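Description:
JAB3477 is a plant expression binary vector built on the JAB2121 backbone, one of a set of plasmids supplying parts for synthetic genetic circuits in eudicot plants. At about 5.7 kb it is compact. A high-copy ColE1/pUC-type origin supports propagation in E. coli, and a pSa origin is also present, an element typically used in small binary vectors for maintenance in Agrobacterium. Bacterial selection is by spectinomycin through the aadA gene. Nopaline-type left and right border repeats define the T-DNA that would be transferred into the plant genome.

Within the T-DNA, next to the left border, sits a plant selection cassette in which the NOS promoter drives bar (phosphinothricin acetyltransferase, conferring glufosinate/bialaphos tolerance), ending in the NOS terminator. The circuit part is a synthetic, repressible transcription unit. According to the insert name, six PhlF operators and three AmtR operators are combined with a promoter, and the feature table detects only a short CaMV 35S fragment here, consistent with a minimal core promoter, although the operators themselves are not annotated. This promoter drives the bacterial repressor TetR fused to a nuclear localisation signal. A CaMV polyadenylation signal follows, presumably corresponding to the "19St" terminator in the name. Because the promoter carries sites for two different repressors, TetR output should fall when either PhlF or AmtR is present, which gives NOR-like logic whose product can in turn regulate a TetR-responsive promoter elsewhere in a circuit; the record itself does not spell out this logic. Short lac, T3, lacI, RSF ori and transposon-derived fragments appear to be cloning remnants. A fully annotated depositor sequence is noted as a supplemental document.
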