Features (pLannotate 1.2.2; 20 found; start..end, strand, type, name):
     14..38      +  misc_feature   LB T-DNA repeat: left border repeat from nopaline C58 T-DNA
    108..360     -  terminator     NOS terminator: nopaline synthase terminator and poly(A) signal
    383..931     -  CDS            bar: PAT_STRHY - Experimental evidence at protein level: Swiss-Prot protein existence level 1. Inactivates phosphinothricin (PPT) by transfer of an acetyl group from acetyl CoA. Can also acetylate demethylphosphinothricin but not PTT or glutamate. This enzyme is an effector of phosphinothricin tripeptide (PTT or bialaphos) resistance. From Streptomyces hygroscopicus. Introduced by genetic manipulation and expressed in glufosinate-tolerant maize by Dekalb Genetics.
    973..1152    -  promoter       NOS promoter: nopaline synthase promoter
   1536..1594    +  promoter       CaMV 35S promoter (fragment): strong constitutive promoter from cauliflower mosaic virus
   1675..2295    +  CDS            tetR: TETR2_ECOLX - Experimental evidence at protein level: Swiss-Prot protein existence level 1. TetR is the repressor of the tetracycline resistance element; its N-terminal region forms a helix-turn-helix structure and binds DNA. Binding of tetracycline to TetR reduces the repressor affinity for the tetracycline resistance gene (tetA) promoter operator sites. From Escherichia coli.
   2372..2548    +  polyA_signal   CaMV poly(A) signal: cauliflower mosaic virus polyadenylation signal
   2582..2617    -  misc_feature   MCS (fragment): pBluescript multiple cloning site
   2630..2648    -  promoter       T3 promoter: promoter for bacteriophage T3 RNA polymerase
   2693..2709    -  protein_bind   lac operator: The lac repressor binds to the lac operator to inhibit transcription in E. coli. This inhibition can be relieved by adding lactose or isopropyl-β-D-thiogalactopyranoside (IPTG). lac repressor encoded by lacI
   2717..2747    -  promoter       lac promoter: promoter for the E. coli lac operon
   2762..2783    -  protein_bind   CAP binding site: CAP binding activates transcription in the presence of cAMP. E. coli catabolite activator protein
   2796..2888    -  CDS            lacI (fragment): lac repressor; lacI; The lac repressor binds to the lac operator to inhibit transcription in E. coli. This inhibition can be relieved by adding lactose or isopropyl-β-D-thiogalactopyranoside (IPTG).
   2890..3014    -  rep_origin     RSF ori (fragment): Plasmids containing the RSF 1030 origin of replication can be propagated in E. coli cells that contain additional plasmids with compatible origins.
   3022..3046    +  misc_feature   RB T-DNA repeat: right border repeat from nopaline C58 T-DNA
   3137..3725    -  rep_origin     ori: high-copy-number ColE1/pMB1/pBR322/pUC origin of replication
   3819..4604    -  CDS            aadA: S3AD_SHIFL - Experimental evidence at protein level: Swiss-Prot protein existence level 1. Mediates bacterial resistance to the antibiotics streptomycin and spectinomycin. From Shigella flexneri.
   4665..4814    -  CDS            sat-1 (fragment): STA_ECOLX - Protein inferred from homology: Swiss-Prot protein existence level 3. Involved in resistance to streptothricin, a broad-spectrum antibiotic produced by streptomycetes (PubMed:1850404). Detoxifies streptothricin via acetylation of the beta amino group of the first beta-lysyl moiety of streptothricin (By similarity). From Escherichia coli.
   4956..5054    +  CDS            TRA2_ECOLX (fragment): Protein predicted: Swiss-Prot protein existence level 4. Required for transposition of transposon Tn903. From Escherichia coli.
   5062..5497    +  rep_origin     pSa ori: origin of replication from bacterial plasmid pSa
>Addgene plasmid #190416 | JAB3477 | addgene full sequence | sequence record 393579 | Addgene NGS Result
GTTGGCTGGCTGGTGGCAGGATATATTGTGGTGTAAACAAATTGACGCTTAGACAACTTAATAACACATT
GCGGACGTTTTTAATGTAATCAGCTTGCATGCCGGTCGATCTAGTAACATAGATGACACCGCGCGCGATA
ATTTATCCTAGTTTGCGCGCTATATTTTGTTTTCTATCGCGTATTAAATGTATAATTGCGGGACTCTAAT
CATAAAAACCCATCTCATAAATAACGTCATGCATTACATGTTAATTATTACATGCTTAACGTAATTCAAC
AGAAATTATATGATAATCATCGCAAGACCGGCAACAGGATTCAATCTTAAGAAACTTTATTGCCAAATGT
TTGAACGATCTGCTTGACTCTAGGGGTCATCAGATTTCGGTGACGGGCAGGACCGGACGGGGCGGCACCG
GCAGGCTGAAGTCCAGCTGCCAGAAACCCACGTCATGCCAGTTCCCGTGCTTGAAGCCGGCCGCCCGCAG
CATGCCGCGGGGGGCATATCCGAGCGCCTCGTGCATGCGCACGCTCGGGTCGTTGGGCAGCCCGATGACA
GCGACCACGCTCTTGAAGCCCTGTGCCTCCAGGGACTTCAGCAGGTGGGTGTAGAGCGTGGAGCCCAGTC
CCGTCCGCTGGTGGCGGGGGGACACGTACACGGTCGACTCGGCCGTCCAGTCGTAGGCGTTGCGTGCCTT
CCAGGGACCCGCGTAGGCGATGCCGGCGACCTCGCCGTCCACCTCGGCGACGAGCCAGGGATAGCGCTCC
CGCAGACGGACGAGGTCGTCCGTCCACTCCTGCGGTTCCTGCGGCTCGGTACGGAAGTTGACCGTGCTTG
TCTCGATGTAGTGGTTGACGATGGTGCAGACCGCCGGCATGTCCGCCTCGGTGGCACGGCGGATGTCGGC
CGGGCGTCGTTCTGGGCTCATGGTAGATCCCCTCGATCGAGTTGAGAGTGAATATGAGACTCTAATTGGA
TACCGAGGGGAATTTATGGAACGTCAGTGGAGCATTTTTGACAAGAAATATTTGCTAGCTGATAGTGACC
TTAGGCGACTTTTGAACGCGCAATAATGGTTTCTGACGTATGTGCTTAGCTCATTAAACTCCAGAAACCC
GCGGCTCAGTGGCTCCTTCAACGTTGCGGTTCTGTCAGTTCCAAACGTAAAACGGCTTGTCCCGCGTCAT
CGGCGGGGGTCATAACGTGACTCCCTTAATTCTCCGCTCATGATCGATAACATGTCGACTATCGGACGAG
CTCAAAGTTTAACGTGTGAAGACGTGCTTCTAATGATAGAAAAGTTGGCTGCGGCCGCGAAATGATACGA
AACGTACCGTATCGTTAAGGTGAATGATACGAAACGTACCGTATCGTTAAGGTCAATGATACGAAACGTA
CCGTATCGTTAAGGTCAATGATACGAAACGTACCGTATCGTTAAGGTGTATGATACGAAACGTACCGTAT
CGTTAAGGTAGATGATACGAAACGTACCGTATCGTTAAGGTCGGGTCTAAGCTAGCTAGGCTAGCGCAAG
TGGATTGATGTGATATCTCCACTGACGTAAGGGATGACGCACAATCCCACTATCTTCTATCGATCTATAG
ATAATCTATATAATTCTATCGATCTATAGATAATCGTTCTATCGATCTATAGATAATAGACACCATGAGC
CGGCTGGACAAGAGCAAAGTGATCAACAGCGCCCTGGAACTGCTCAACGAAGTGGGCATCGAGGGCCTGA
CCACCCGGAAGCTGGCTCAGAAACTGGGCGTGGAACAGCCCACCCTGTACTGGCACGTGAAGAACAAGAG
AGCCCTGCTGGACGCCCTGGCCATCGAGATGCTGGACCGGCACCACACCCACTTTTGCCCCCTGGAAGGC
GAGAGCTGGCAGGATTTCCTGCGGAACAACGCCAAGAGCTTCAGATGCGCTCTGCTGTCCCACCGGGATG
GCGCCAAAGTGCACCTGGGCACCAGACCTACCGAGAAGCAGTACGAGACACTGGAAAACCAGCTGGCCTT
CCTGTGCCAGCAGGGCTTCAGCCTGGAAAATGCCCTGTACGCCCTGAGCGCCGTGGGCCACTTTACACTG
GGCTGCGTGCTGGAAGATCAGGAACACCAGGTCGCCAAAGAGGAAAGAGAGACACCCACCACCGACAGCA
TGCCCCCTCTGCTGAGACAGGCCATTGAGCTGTTCGATCATCAGGGCGCCGAGCCCGCCTTTCTGTTCGG
CCTCGAGCTGATCATCTGTGGCCTCGAAAAACAGCTGAAGTGCGAGTCCGGCAGCCCGAAGAAGAAGAGG
AAGGTTTAGTGTCGGTACGCTGAAATCACCAGTCTCTCTCTACAAATCTATCTCTCTCTATTTTCTCCAT
AAATAATGTGTGAGTAGTTTCCCGATAAGGGAAATTAGGGTTCTTATAGGGTTTCGCTCATGTGTTGAGC
ATATAAGAAACCCTTAGTATGTATTTGTATTTGTAAAATACTTCTATCAATAAAATTTCTAATTCCTAAA
ACCAAAATCCAGTACTAAAATCCAGATCGATGCTTGATACTACGTCTTCGGGCTAGAGCGGACTAGTTCT
AGAGCGGCCGCCACCGCGGTGGAGCTCCAGCTTTTGTTCCCTTTAGTGAGGGTTAATTGCGCGCTTGGCG
TAATCATGGTCATAGCTGTTTCCTGTGTGAAATTGTTATCCGCTCACAATTCCACACAACATACGAGCCG
GAAGCATAAAGTGTAAAGCCTGGGGTGCCTAATGAGTGAGCTAACTCACATTAATTGCGTTGCGCTCACT
GCCCGCTTTCCAGTCGGGAAACCTGTCGTGCCAGCTGCATTAATGAATCGGCCAACGCGCGGGGAGAGGC
GGTTTGCGTATTGGGCGCTCTTCCGCTTCCTCGCTCACTGACTCGCTGCGCTCGGTCGTTCGGCTGCGGC
GAGCGGTATCAGCTCACTCAAAGGCGGTAATACGGTTATCCACAGAATCAGGGGATAACGCAGGAAAGAA
CATGAAGGCCTTGACAGGATATATTGGCGGGTAAACTAAGTCGCTGTATGTGTTTGTTTGAGATCTCATG
TGAGCAAAAGGCCAGCAAAAGGCCAGGAACCGTAAAAAGGCCGCGTTGCTGGCGTTTTTCCATAGGCTCC
GCCCCCCTGACGAGCATCACAAAAATCGACGCTCAAGTCAGAGGTGGCGAAACCCGACAGGACTATAAAG
ATACCAGGCGTTTCCCCCTGGAAGCTCCCTCGTGCGCTCTCCTGTTCCGACCCTGCCGCTTACCGGATAC
CTGTCCGCCTTTCTCCCTTCGGGAAGCGTGGCGCTTTCTCATAGCTCACGCTGTAGGTATCTCAGTTCGG
TGTAGGTCGTTCGCTCCAAGCTGGGCTGTGTGCACGAACCCCCCGTTCAGCCCGACCGCTGCGCCTTATC
CGGTAACTATCGTCTTGAGTCCAACCCGGTAAGACACGACTTATCGCCACTGGCAGCAGCCACTGGTAAC
AGGATTAGCAGAGCGAGGTATGTAGGCGGTGCTACAGAGTTCTTGAAGTGGTGGCCTAACTACGGCTACA
CTAGAAGAACAGTATTTGGTATCTGTGCTCTGCTGAAGCCAGTTACCTTCGGAAGAAGAGTTGGTAGCTC
TTGATCCGGCAAACAAACCACCGCTGGTAGCGGTGGTTTTTTTGTTTGCAAGCAGCAGATTACGCGCAGA
AAAAAAGGATCTCAAGAAGATCCTTTGATCTTTTCTACGGGGTCTGACGCTCAGTGGAACGAAAACTCAC
GTTAAGGGATTTTGGTCATGAATTCTTGTTAGACATTATTTGCCGACTACCTTGGTGATCTCGCCTTTCA
CGTAGTGAACAAATTCTTCCAACTGATCTGCGCGCGAGGCCAAGCGATCTTCTTGTCCAAGATAAGCCTG
CCTAGCTTCAAGTATGACGGGCTGATACTGGGCCGGCAGGCGCTCCATTGCCCAGTCGGCAGCGACATCC
TTCGGCGCGATTTTGCCGGTTACTGCGCTGTACCAAATGCGGGACAACGTAAGCACTACATTTCGCTCAT
CGCCAGCCCAGTCGGGCGGCGAGTTCCATAGCGTTAAGGTTTCATTTAGCGCCTCAAATAGATCCTGTTC
AGGAACCGGATCAAAGAGTTCCTCCGCCGCTGGACCTACCAAGGCAACGCTATGTTCTCTTGCTTTTGTC
AGCAAGATAGCCAGATCAATGTCGATCGTGGCTGGCTCGAAGATACCTGCAAGAATGTCATTGCGCTGCC
ATTCTCCAAATTGCAGTTCGCGCTTAGCTGGATAACGCCACGGAATGATGTCGTCGTGCACAACAATGGT
GACTTCTACAGCGCGGAGAATCTCGCTCTCTCCAGGGGAAGCCGAAGTTTCCAAAAGGTCGTTGATCAAA
GCTCGCCGCGTTGTTTCATCAAGCCTTACGGTCACCGTAACCAGCAAATCAATATCACTGTGTGGCTTCA
GGCCGCCATCCACTGCGGAGCCGTACAAATGTACGGCCAGCAACGTCGGTTCGAGATGGCGCTCGATGAC
GCCAACTACCTCTGATAGTTGAGTCGATACTTCGGCGATCACCGCTTCCCTCATGATGTTTAACTCCTGA
ATTAAGCCGCGCCGCGAAGCGGTGTCGGCTTGAATGAATTGTTAGGCGTCATCCTGTGCTCCCGAGAACC
AGTACCAGTACATCGCTGTTTCGTTCGAGACTTGAGGTCTAGTTTTATACGTGAACAGGTCAATGCCGCC
GAGAGTAAAGCCACATTTTGCGTACAAATTGCAGGCAGGTACATTGTTCGTTTGTGCCATGATGATATAT
TTTTATCTTGTGCAATGTAACATCAGAGATTTTGAGACACAACGTGGCTTTGTTGAATAAATCGAACTTT
TGCTGAGTTGAAGGATCAGATCACGCATCTTCCCGACAACGCAGACCGTTCCGTGGCAAAGCAAAAGTTC
AAAATCACCAACTGGTCCACCTACAACAAAGCTCTCATCAACCGTGGCTCCCTCACTTTCTGGCTGGATG
ATGGGGCGATTCAGGAGATCCCCATCCAACAGCCCGCCGTCGAGCGGGCTTTTTTATCCCCGGAAGCCTG
TGGATAGAGGGTAGTTATCCACGTGAAACCGCTAATGCCCCGCAAAGCCTTGATTCACGGGGCTTTCCGG
CCCGCTCCAAAAACTATCCACGTGAAATCGCTAATCAGGGTACGTGAAATCGCTAATCGGAGTACGTGAA
ATCGCTAATAAGGTCACGTGAAATCGCTAATCAAAAAGGCACGTGAGAACGCTAATAGCCCTTTCAGATC
AACAGCTTGCAAACACCCCTCGCTCCGGCAAGTAGTTACAGCAAGTAGTATGTTCAATTAGCTTTTCAAT
TATGAATATATATATCAATTATTGGTCGCCCTTGGCTTGTGGACAATGCGCTACGCGCACCGGCTCCGCC
CGTGGACAACCGCAAGCGGTTGCCCACCGTCGAGCGCCTTTGCCCACAACCCGGCGGCCGGCCGCAACAG
ATCGTTTTATAAATTTTTTTTTTTGAAAAAGAAAAAGCCCGAAAGGCGGCAACCTCTCGGGCTTCTGGAT
TTCCGATCCCCGGAATTAGACTCTGGCTGCCTGTATCGAGTGGTGATTTTGTGCCGAGCTGCCGGTCGGG
GAGCT
